>Addgene plasmid #244593 | CL20_mEGFP_FOidr_041 | addgene full sequence | sequence record 487955 | Addgene NGS Result
AAAAAAAATCTAACCTCAAGTCAAGGCTTTTCTATGGAATAAGGAATGGACAGCAGGGGGCTGTTTCATA
TACTGATGACCTCTTTATAGCCAACCTTTGTTCATGGCAGCCAGCATATGGGCATATGTTGCCAAACTCT
AAACCAAATACTCATTCTGATGTTTTAAATGATTTGCCCTCCCATATGTCCTTCCGAGTGAGAGACACAA
AAAATTCCAACACACTATTGCAATGAAAATAAATTTCCTTTATTAGCCAGAAGTCAGATGCTCAAGGGGC
TTCATGATGTCCCCATAATTTTTGGCAGAGGGAAAAAGATCTGCTAGCTCGAGCAGCTGAAGCTTTATTG
AGGCTTAAGCAGTGGGTTCCCTAGTTAGCCAGAGAGCTCCCAGGCTCAGATCTGGTCTAACCAGAGAGAC
CCAGTACAGGCAAAAAGCAGATCTTGTCTTCTTTGGGAGTGAATTAGCCCTTCCAGTCCCCCCTTTTCTT
TTAAAAAGTGGCTAAGATCTACAGCTGCCTTGTAAGTCATTGGTCTTAAAGGTACCGTAATCTTATCTAG
AACCGGTTCACCCAGTGTGAGTACGCTGGTGTTTGGTTAAGTGCGAAGTCTTGCTGAAGCCCTTACCGCA
TTCAGGGCAAGTATAGGGCTTGTCAGCCCCGTGGCTCGCGCGACGACCCGGTGGGGGCCCTCCACGTGGT
TGGTCTGGGCGTACTAAACCACGTACGGGAGCCGGACGTTGCCCAGGAAGGGGATGACCGGGACCCTGAC
AACGTGCTGATAACACACGATACCATTCCATGCGTAATGGTGCGTCTTCGCGTCCATCACCGCCATCCTC
AAGTTGGATTCCCGGACCCGTACTATCGTTGGCGGAGAAACCTGGAGAGCTCAGCTTGGCGCGCTTAGGA
TTAGGCGGTCCGTCTAACAAGTTTTCAGCCATCCGGGAAGCGGCCGCACTTCCCCCGGAGCCTCCGCTTC
CGCCCTTGTACAGCTCGTCCATGCCGAGAGTGATCCCGGCGGCGGTCACGAACTCCAGCAGGACCATGTG
ATCGCGCTTCTCGTTGGGGTCTTTGCTCAGCTTGGACTGGGTGCTCAGGTAGTGGTTGTCGGGCAGCAGC
ACGGGGCCGTCGCCGATGGGGGTGTTCTGCTGGTAGTGGTCGGCGAGCTGCACGCTGCCGTCCTCGATGT
TGTGGCGGATCTTGAAGTTCACCTTGATGCCGTTCTTCTGCTTGTCGGCCATGATATAGACGTTGTGGCT
GTTGTAGTTGTACTCCAGCTTGTGCCCCAGGATGTTGCCGTCCTCCTTGAAGTCGATGCCCTTCAGCTCG
ATGCGGTTCACCAGGGTGTCGCCCTCGAACTTCACCTCGGCGCGGGTCTTGTAGTTGCCGTCGTCCTTGA
AGAAGATGGTGCGCTCCTGGACGTAGCCTTCGGGCATGGCGGACTTGAAGAAGTCGTGCTGCTTCATGTG
GTCGGGGTAGCGGCTGAAGCACTGCACGCCGTAGGTCAGGGTGGTCACGAGGGTGGGCCAGGGCACGGGC
AGCTTGCCGGTGGTGCAGATGAACTTCAGGGTCAGCTTGCCGTAGGTGGCATCGCCCTCGCCCTCGCCGG
ACACGCTGAACTTGTGGCCGTTTACGTCGCCGTCCAGCTCGACCAGGATGGGCACCACCCCGGTGAACAG
CTCCTCGCCCTTGCTCACCATGGTGGCGACCGGTGGATCCCGGGCCCGCGGTACCGTCGACTGCAGAATT
CGGTTCACTAAACGAGCCCGGTTCACTAAACGAGCTCTGCTTATATAGACCTCCCACCGTACACGCCTAC
CGCCCATTTGCGTCAATGGGGCGGAGTTGTTACGACATTTTGGAAAGTCCCGTTGATTTTGGTGCCAAAA
CAAACTCCCATTGACGTCAATGGGGTGGAGACTTGGAAATCCCCGTGAGTCAAACCGCTATCCACGCCCA
TTGATGTACTGCCAAAACCGCATCACCATGGTAATAGCGATGACTAATACGTAGATGTACTGCCAAGTAG
GAAAGTCCCATAAGGTCATGTACTGGGCATAATGCCAGGCGGGCCATTTACCGTCATTGACGTCAATAGG
GGGCGTACTTGGCATATGATACACTTGATGTACTGCCAAGTGGGCAGTTTACCGTAAATACTCCACCCAT
TGACGTCAATGGAAAGTCCCTATTGGCGTTACTATGGGAACATACGTCATTATTGACGTCAATGGGCGGG
GGTCGTTGGGCGGTCAGCCAGGCGGGCCATTTACCGTAAGTTATGTAACGCGGAACTCCATATATGGGCT
ATGAACTAATGACCCCGTAATTGATTACTATTAATAACTAGCACGCGTTCGAAGCTTGAGCTCGGTCCCC
TCGGGGTTGGGAGGTGGGTCTGAAACGATAATGGTGAATATCCCTGCCTAACTCTATTCACTATAGAAAG
TACAGCAAAAACTATTCTTAAACCTACCAAGCCTCCTACTATCATTATGAATAATTTTATATACCACAGC
CAATTTGTTATGTTAAACCAATTCCACAAACTTGCCCATTTATCTAATTCCAATAATTCTTGTTCATTCT
TTTCTTGCTGGTTTTGCGATTCTTCAATTAAGGAGTGTATTAAGCTTGTGTAATTGTTAATTTCTCTGTC
CCACTCCATCCAGGTCGTGTGATTCCAAATCTGTTCCAGAGATTTATTACTCCAACTAGCATTCCAAGGC
ACAGCAGTGGTGCAAATGAGTTTTCCAGAGCAACCCCAAATCCCCAGGAGCTGTTGATCCTTTAGGTATC
TTTCCACAGCCAGGATTCTTGCCTGGAGCTGCTTGATGCCCCAGACTGTGAGTTGCAACAGATGCTGTTG
CGCCTCAATAGCCCTCAGCAAATTGTTCTGCTGCTGCACTATACCAGACAATAATTGTCTGGCCTGTACC
GTCAGCGTCATTGACGCTGCGCCCATAGTGCTTCCTGCTGCTCCCAAGAACCCAAGGAACAAAGCTCCTA
TTCCCACTGCTCTTTTTTCTCTCTGCACCACTCTTCTCTTTGCCTTGGTGGGTGCTACTCCTAATGGTTC
AATTTTTACTACTTTATATTTATATAATTCACTTCTCCAATTGTCCCTCATATCTCCTCCTTATGGTGTT
TTACTAAACTTTTCCATGTTCTAATCCTCATCCTGTCTACTTGCCACACAATCATCACCTGCCATCTGTT
TTCCATAATCCCTAATGATCTTTGCTTTTCTTCTTGGCACTACTTTTATGTCACTATTATCTTGTATTAC
TACTGCCCCTTCACCTTTCCAGAGGAGCTTTGCTGGTCCTTTCCAAAGTGGATTTCTGCTGTCCCTGTAA
TAAACCCGAAAATTTTGAATTTTTGTAATTTGTTTTTGTAATTCTTTAGTTTGTATGTCTGTTGCTATTA
TGTCTACTATTCTTTCCCCTGCACTGTACCCCCCAATCCCCCCTTTTCTTTTAAAATTGTGGATGAATAC
TGCCATTTGTACTGCTGTCTTAAGATGTTCAGCCTGATCTCTTACCTGTCCTATAATTTTCTTTAATTCT
TTATTCATAGATTCTACTACTCCTTGACTTTGGGGATTGTAGGGAATTTCCAGGTCTGAAGATCCTGCTG
CTTGCTGTGCTTTTTTCTTACTTTTGTTTTGCTCTTCCTCTATCTTGTCTAAAGCTTCCTTGGTGTCTTT
TATCTCTATCCTTTGATGCACACAATAGAGGGTTGCTACTGTATTATATAATGATCTAAGTTCTTCTGAT
CCTGTCTGAAGGGATGGTTGTAGCTGTCCCAGTATTTGTCTACAGCCTTCTGATGTTTCTAACAGGCCAG
TATTAACTGCGAATCGTTCTAGCTCCCTGCTTGCCCATACTATATGTTTTAATTTATATTTTTTCTTTCC
CCCTGGCCTTAACCGAATTTTTTCCCATCGCGATCTAATTCTCCCCCGCTTAATACTGACGCTCTCGCAC
CCATCTCTCTCCTTCTAGCCTCCGCTAGTCAAAATTTTTGGCGTACTCACCAGTCGCCGCCCCTCGCCTC
TTGCCGTGCGCGCTTCAGCAAGCCGAGTCCTGCGTCGAGAGAGCTCCTCTGGTTTCCCTTTCGCTTTCAA
GTCCCTGTTCGGGCGCCACTGCTAGAGATTTTCCACACTGACTAAAAGGGTCTGAGGGATCTCTAGTTAC
CAGAGTCACACAACAGACGGGCACACACTACTTGAAGCACTCAAGGCAAGCTTTATTGAGGCTTAAGCAG
TGGGTTCCCTAGTTAGCCAGAGAGCTCCCAGGCTCAGATCTGGTCTAACCAGAGAGACCCAGTACAGGCA
AAAAGCAGCTGCTTATATGCAGGATCTGAGGGCTCGCCACTCCCCAGTCCCGCCCAGGCCACGCCTCCCA
TGGTAATAGCGATGACTAATACGTAGATGTACTGCCAAGTAGGAAAGTCCCATAAGGTCATGTACTGGGC
ATAATGCCAGGCGGGCCATTTACCGTCATTGACGTCAATAGGGGGCGTACTTGGCATATGATACACTTGA
TGTACTGCCAAGTGGGCAGTTTACCGTAAATACTCCACCCATTGACGTCAATGGAAAGTCCCTATTGGCG
TTACTATGGGAACATACGTCATTATTGACGTCAATGGGCGGGGGTCGTTGGGCGGTCAGCCAGGCGGGCC
ATTTACCGTAAGTTATGTAACGCGGAACTCCATATATGGGCTATGAACTAATGACCCCGTAATTGATTAC
TATTAATAACTAGTCAATAATCAATGTCGACCCAGGTGGCACTTTTCGGGGAAATGTGCGCGGAACCCCT
ATTTGTTTATTTTTCTAAATACATTCAAATATGTATCCGCTCATGAGACAATAACCCTGATAAATGCTTC
AATAATATTGAAAAAGGAAGAGTATGAGTATTCAACATTTCCGTGTCGCCCTTATTCCCTTTTTTGCGGC
ATTTTGCCTTCCTGTTTTTGCTCACCCAGAAACGCTGGTGAAAGTAAAAGATGCTGAAGATCAGTTGGGT
GCACGAGTGGGTTACATCGAACTGGATCTCAACAGCGGTAAGATCCTTGAGAGTTTTCGCCCCGAAGAAC
GTTTTCCAATGATGAGCACTTTTAAAGTTCTGCTATGTGGCGCGGTATTATCCCGTATTGACGCCGGGCA
AGAGCAACTCGGTCGCCGCATACACTATTCTCAGAATGACTTGGTTGAGTACTCACCAGTCACAGAAAAG
CATCTTACGGATGGCATGACAGTAAGAGAATTATGCAGTGCTGCCATAACCATGAGTGATAACACTGCGG
CCAACTTACTTCTGACAACGATCGGAGGACCGAAGGAGCTAACCGCTTTTTTGCACAACATGGGGGATCA
TGTAACTCGCCTTGATCGTTGGGAACCGGAGCTGAATGAAGCCATACCAAACGACGAGCGTGACACCACG
ATGCCTGTAGCAATGGCAACAACGTTGCGCAAACTATTAACTGGCGAACTACTTACTCTAGCTTCCCGGC
AACAATTAATAGACTGGATGGAGGCGGATAAAGTTGCAGGACCACTTCTGCGCTCGGCCCTTCCGGCTGG
CTGGTTTATTGCTGATAAATCTGGAGCCGGTGAGCGTGGGTCTCGCGGTATCATTGCAGCACTGGGGCCA
GATGGTAAGCCCTCCCGTATCGTAGTTATCTACACGACGGGGAGTCAGGCAACTATGGATGAACGAAATA
GACAGATCGCTGAGATAGGTGCCTCACTGATTAAGCATTGGTAACTGTCAGACCAAGTTTACTCATATAT
ACTTTAGATTGATTTAAAACTTCATTTTTAATTTAAAAGGATCTAGGTGAAGATCCTTTTTGATAATCTC
ATGACCAAAATCCCTTAACGTGAGTTTTCGTTCCACTGAGCGTCAGACCCCGTAGAAAAGATCAAAGGAT
CTTCTTGAGATCCTTTTTTTCTGCGCGTAATCTGCTGCTTGCAAACAAAAAAACCACCGCTACCAGCGGT
GGTTTGTTTGCCGGATCAAGAGCTACCAACTCTTTTTCCGAAGGTAACTGGCTTCAGCAGAGCGCAGATA
CCAAATACTGTTCTTCTAGTGTAGCCGTAGTTAGGCCACCACTTCAAGAACTCTGTAGCACCGCCTACAT
ACCTCGCTCTGCTAATCCTGTTACCAGTGGCTGCTGCCAGTGGCGATAAGTCGTGTCTTACCGGGTTGGA
CTCAAGACGATAGTTACCGGATAAGGCGCAGCGGTCGGGCTGAACGGGGGGTTCGTGCACACAGCCCAGC
TTGGAGCGAACGACCTACACCGAACTGAGATACCTACAGCGTGAGCTATGAGAAAGCGCCACGCTTCCCG
AAGGGAGAAAGGCGGACAGGTATCCGGTAAGCGGCAGGGTCGGAACAGGAGAGCGCACGAGGGAGCTTCC
AGGGGGAAACGCCTGGTATCTTTATAGTCCTGTCGGGTTTCGCCACCTCTGACTTGAGCGTCGATTTTTG
TGATGCTCGTCAGGGGGGCGGAGCCTATGGAAAAACGCCAGCAACGCGGCCTTTTTACGGTTCCTGGCCT
TTTGCTGGCCTTTTGCTCACATGTTCTTTCCTGCGTTATCCCCTGATTCTGTGGATAACCGTATTACCGC
CTTTGAGTGAGCTGATACCGCTCGCCGCAGCCGAACGACCGAGCGCAGCGAGTCAGTGAGCGAGGAAGCG
GAAGAGCGCCCAATACGCAAACCGCCTCTCCCCGCGCGTTGGCCGATTCATTAATGCAGCGGATCCAGAC
ATGATAAGATACATTGATGAGTTTGGACAAACCACAACTAGAATGCAGTGAAAAAAATGCTTTATTTGTG
AAATTTGTGATGCTATTGCTTTATTTGTAACCATTATAAGCTGCAATAAACAAGTTAGCTTTTTGCAAAA
GCCTAGGCCTCCAAAAAAGCCTCCTCACTACTTCTGGAATAGCTCAGAGGCCGAGGCGGCCTCGGCCTCT
GCATAAATAAAAAAAATTAGTCAGCCATGGGGCGGAGAATGGGCGGAACTGGGCGGAGTTAGGGGCGGGA
TGGGCGGAGTTAGGGGCGGGACTATGGTTGCTGACTAATTGAGATGCGGATCCGCTGGCACGACAGGTTT
CCCGACTGGAAAGCGGGCAGTGAGCGCAACGCAATTAATGTGAGTTAGCTCACTCATTAGGCACCCCAGG
CTTTACACTTTATGCTTCCGGCTCGTATGTTGTGTGGAATTGTGAGCGGATAACAATTTCACACAGGAAA
CAGCTATGACCATGATTACGCCAAGCTTGGGCTGCAGGTCGAGGGATCTCCATAAGAGAAGAGGGACAGC
TATGACTGGGAGTAGTCAGGAGAGGAGGAAAAATCTGGCTAGTAAAACATGTAAGGAAAATTTTAGGGAT
GTTAAAGAAAAAAATAACACAAAACAAAATAT
Features (pLannotate 1.2.2; 29 found; start..end, strand, type, name):
    199..254     -  polyA_signal   β-globin poly(A) signal: rabbit β-globin polyadenylation signal (Gil and Proudfoot, 1987)
    340..475     -  LTR            3' LTR (ΔU3) (fragment): self-inactivating 3' long terminal repeat (LTR) from HIV-1
    477..545     -  CDS            nef (fragment): NEF_HV1Z2 - Experimental evidence at protein level: Swiss-Prot protein existence level 1. Extracellular Nef protein targets CD4(+) T-lymphocytes for apoptosis by interacting with CXCR4 surface receptors. From Human immunodeficiency virus type 1 group M subtype D (isolate Z2/CDC-Z34) (HIV-1).
    574..858     -  CDS            ZNF500 (fragment): ZN500_HUMAN - Also known as KIAA0557, ZKSCAN18. Experimental evidence at protein level: Swiss-Prot protein existence level 1. May be involved in transcriptional regulation. From Homo sapiens (Human).
    985..1701    -  CDS            mEGFP: mEGFP is a basic (constitutively fluorescent) green fluorescent protein published in 2002, derived from Aequorea victoria. It has moderate acid sensitivity.
   1715..1752    -  misc_feature   MCS (fragment): multiple cloning site
   1751..1767    -  promoter       tight TRE promoter (fragment): Tet-responsive promoter PTight, consisting of seven tet operator sequences followed by the minimal CMV promoter
   1783..1986    -  promoter       CMV promoter: human cytomegalovirus (CMV) immediate early promoter
   1987..2290    -  enhancer       CMV enhancer: human cytomegalovirus immediate early enhancer
   2358..2374    -  misc_feature   MCS (fragment): multiple cloning site
   2374..2399    -  CDS            Rev (fragment): human immunodeficiency virus 1 (HIV-1) Rev protein; rev; enhances nuclear export of unspliced and incompletely spliced viral mRNAs
   2776..3009    -  misc_feature   RRE: The Rev response element (RRE) of HIV-1 allows for Rev-dependent mRNA export from the nucleus to the cytoplasm.
   3143..3226    -  CDS            vif (fragment): VIF_HV1BR - Experimental evidence at protein level: Swiss-Prot protein existence level 1. Counteracts the innate antiviral activity of host APOBEC3F and APOBEC3G. Forms a complex with host APOBEC3F and APOBEC3G thus preventing the entry of these lethally hypermutating enzymes into progeny virions. Recruits an active E3 ubiquitin ligase complex composed of elongin BC, CUL5, and RBX2 to induce polyubiquitination of APOBEC3G and APOBEC3F. In turn, they are directed to the 26S proteasome for degradation. Vif interaction with APOBEC3G also blocks its cytidine deaminase activity in a proteasome-inde
   3369..3486    -  misc_feature   cPPT/CTS: central polypurine tract and central termination sequence of HIV-1
   3635..3994    -  CDS            HIV-1 gag (fragment): gag protein from human immunodeficiency virus 1; gag
   3978..4103    -  misc_feature   HIV-1 Ψ: packaging signal of human immunodeficiency virus type 1
   4150..4407    -  LTR            5' LTR (truncated): truncated 5' long terminal repeat (LTR) from HIV-1
   4409..4788    -  enhancer       CMV enhancer: human cytomegalovirus immediate early enhancer
   4819..4923    +  promoter       AmpR promoter: bla
   4924..5784    +  CDS            AmpR: β-lactamase; bla; confers resistance to ampicillin, carbenicillin, and related antibiotics
   5955..6543    +  rep_origin     ori: high-copy-number ColE1/pMB1/pBR322/pUC origin of replication
   6726..6780    +  CDS            lacI (fragment): lac repressor; lacI; The lac repressor binds to the lac operator to inhibit transcription in E. coli. This inhibition can be relieved by adding lactose or isopropyl-β-D-thiogalactopyranoside (IPTG).
   6782..6916    -  polyA_signal   SV40 poly(A) signal: SV40 polyadenylation signal
   6936..7071    -  rep_origin     SV40 ori: SV40 origin of replication
   7095..7117    -  promoter       SV40 promoter (fragment): SV40 enhancer and early promoter
   7124..7163    +  CDS            lacI (fragment): lac repressor; lacI; The lac repressor binds to the lac operator to inhibit transcription in E. coli. This inhibition can be relieved by adding lactose or isopropyl-β-D-thiogalactopyranoside (IPTG).
   7176..7197    +  protein_bind   CAP binding site: CAP binding activates transcription in the presence of cAMP. E. coli catabolite activator protein
   7212..7242    +  promoter       lac promoter: promoter for the E. coli lac operon
   7250..7266    +  protein_bind   lac operator: The lac repressor binds to the lac operator to inhibit transcription in E. coli. This inhibition can be relieved by adding lactose or isopropyl-β-D-thiogalactopyranoside (IPTG). lac repressor encoded by lacI
