[The description below was written by a language model from this plasmid's Addgene catalogue record and pLannotate feature annotations shown in this document.]
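Description:
CL20_mEGFP_FOidr_041 is a mammalian expression plasmid built on the CL20 backbone. The catalogue lists it simply as a mammalian expression vector, but the feature table shows the architecture of a self-inactivating HIV-1-derived lentiviral transfer vector. A CMV enhancer is fused to a truncated 5' LTR, followed by the Ψ packaging signal with a gag fragment, the cPPT/CTS, the Rev response element, and a ΔU3 3' LTR fragment backed by a rabbit β-globin polyadenylation signal. Together these elements would allow the vector RNA to be transcribed, exported in a Rev-dependent manner and packaged, while the deleted U3 leaves the integrated provirus without LTR promoter activity. In bacteria the plasmid is maintained through a high-copy ColE1/pUC-type origin and selected with ampicillin via the β-lactamase gene. A recombination-tolerant strain is specified as host, as is common for LTR-containing plasmids. An SV40 origin and poly(A) signal, plus remnants of lac regulatory sequence, also sit in the backbone.

The payload is an internal cassette in which the CMV immediate-early enhancer and promoter drive monomeric EGFP fused to the N terminus of FOidr_041. This insert is an unmutated intrinsically disordered region taken from the human fusion protein CREBBP_ZNF500, and the depositor's note indicates residues 1–124 of that fusion. The annotation software recognises only a ZNF500-derived fragment downstream of mEGFP. The stretch between mEGFP and that fragment is unannotated and may hold the CREBBP-derived portion and any linker, although the record does not confirm this. The construct is intended for expressing the fluorescently tagged IDR in mammalian cells. The associated study concerns protein condensate formation and its links to RNA biology, so the likely use is imaging the IDR's localisation or condensate behaviour.
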