Addgene plasmid #244593: CL20_mEGFP_FOidr_041
Purpose: Express mEGFP-tagged intrinsically disordered protein (IDR), FOidr_041, derived from human fusion protein CREBBP_ZNF500
Depositing lab: Richard Kriwacki. Depositing organization: St. Jude Children's Research Hospital. Publication: Proteome-wide computational analyses reveal links between protein condensate formation and RNA biology. Maiti S, Tripathi S, Baggett DW, Phillips AH, Park CG, Wang J, Wahiduzzaman, Freyaldenhoven WT, Kinger S, Pioso BJ, Bollinger JC, Somjee R, Lang B, Babu MM, Kriwacki RW. Sci Adv. 2025 Dec 5;11(49):eady1420. doi: 10.1126/sciadv.ady1420. Epub 2025 Dec 3. PubMed 41337585.
Backbone
  Vector backbone: CL20
  Vector type: Mammalian Expression
Growth in bacteria
  Bacterial resistance: Ampicillin, 100 μg/mL
  Growth temperature: 37°C
  Growth strain: NEB Stable
  Copy number: High Copy
Gene/Insert
  Gene/Insert name: FOidr_041
  Species: H. sapiens (human)
  Mutation: Unmutated
  Tag / fusion protein: monomeric EGFP (N terminal on insert)
  Cloning method: Restriction Enzyme; 5′ cloning site Unknown (unknown if destroyed)
Terms and licenses: Academic/Nonprofit Terms; Industry Terms: Not Available to Industry
Depositor comments: CREBBP_ZNF500_1_124
How to cite: CL20_mEGFP_FOidr_041 was a gift from Richard Kriwacki (Addgene plasmid # 244593 ; http://n2t.net/addgene:244593 ; RRID:Addgene_244593)
